Addgene plasmid #39875: pUHD-YFP-Plk1(T210D) (823)
Depositing lab: Jonathon Pines. Depositing organization: University of Cambridge. Publication: Uncoupling anaphase-promoting complex/cyclosome activity from spindle assembly checkpoint control by deregulating polo-like kinase 1. van de Weerdt BC, van Vugt MA, Lindon C, Kauw JJ, Rozendaal MJ, Klompmaker R, Wolthuis RM, Medema RH. Mol Cell Biol. 2005 Mar;25(5):2031-44. 10.1128/MCB.25.5.2031-2044.2005 PubMed 15713655.
Backbone
  Vector backbone: pUHD 10-3
  Backbone manufacturer: Manfred Gossen
  Total vector size (bp): 3146
  Vector type: Mammalian Expression
  Selectable markers: Blasticidin
Growth in bacteria
  Bacterial resistance: Ampicillin, 100 μg/mL
  Growth temperature: 37°C
  Growth strain: DH5alpha
  Copy number: Unknown
Gene/Insert
  Gene/Insert name: Plk1(T210D)
  Species: H. sapiens (human)
  Mutation: T210D = Constitutively Active
  Entrez Gene: PLK1 (a.k.a. PLK, STPK13)
  Tag / fusion protein: YFP (N terminal on insert)
  Cloning method: Restriction Enzyme; 5′ cloning site NheI/XbaI (destroyed during cloning); 3′ cloning site XbaI (not destroyed)
  Sequencing primers: 5′ LNCX primer; 3′ sv40pA-R
Terms and licenses: Academic/Nonprofit Terms; Industry Terms: Not Available to Industry
Depositor comments: Please note that this construct has an additional mutation in Plk1 - P23S.
How to cite: pUHD-YFP-Plk1(T210D) (823) was a gift from Jonathon Pines (Addgene plasmid # 39875)
