[The description below was written by a language model from this plasmid's Addgene catalogue record.]
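Description:
pUHD-YFP-Plk1(T210D) (823) is a mammalian expression plasmid built on the pUHD 10-3 backbone, a vector from the tetracycline-regulated expression system. Vectors of this family normally drive the insert from a tetracycline-responsive promoter (tet operator repeats joined to a minimal CMV promoter) that requires a tTA or rtTA transactivator supplied in the host cell. The record itself does not list the promoter or any feature annotation, so this rests on the backbone name rather than on recorded features. The plasmid is propagated in E. coli under ampicillin selection, and blasticidin is recorded as the selectable marker for mammalian cells. The listed vector size of about 3.1 kb appears to refer to the empty backbone, since it would not accommodate the YFP-Plk1 fusion; the total size of the construct is not stated.

The payload is human polo-like kinase 1 (PLK1) fused at its N terminus to YFP, which allows the protein to be followed by fluorescence in live or fixed cells. The kinase carries the T210D substitution, a phosphomimetic change in the activation loop that the record describes as making it constitutively active. The depositor also notes an additional, apparently unintended P23S mutation in Plk1, which users should keep in mind when interpreting results. The insert was cloned by restriction enzymes, with a hybrid NheI/XbaI junction destroyed at the 5′ end and an intact XbaI site at the 3′ end. One of the listed sequencing primers suggests an SV40 polyadenylation signal downstream. The associated publication concerns deregulated Plk1 activity and its effect on anaphase-promoting complex/cyclosome activity and spindle assembly checkpoint control, consistent with use for expressing a visible, active Plk1 in mitosis studies.
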