>Addgene plasmid #39875 | pUHD-YFP-Plk1(T210D) (823) | addgene partial sequence | sequence record 51557 | EGFP-C 5'-CATGGTCCTGCTGGAGTTCGTG-3'
GAGCTGTACAAGTACTCAGATCTCGAGCTCAAGCTTCGAATTCTAAGTGCTGCAGTGACTGCAGGGAAGC
TGGCACGGGCACCGGCCGACCCTGGGAAAGCCGGGGTCTCCGGAGTTGCAGCTCCCGGAGCTCCGGCGGC
GGCTCCACCGGCGAAAGAGATCCCGGAGGTCCTAGTGGACCCACGCAGCCGGCGGCGCTATGTGCGGGGC
CGCTTTTTGGGCAAGGGCGGCTTTGCCAAGTGCTTCGAGATCTCGGACGCGGACACCAAGGAGGTGTTCG
CGGGCAAGATTGTGCCTAAGTCTCTGCTGCTCAAGCCGCACCAGAGGGAGAAGATGTCCATGGAAATATC
CATTCACCGCAGCCTCGCCCACCAGCACGTCGTAGGATTCCACGGCTTTTTCGAGGACAACGACTTCGTG
TTCGTGGTGTTGGAGCTCTGCCGCCGGAGGTCTCTCCTGGAGCTGCACAAGAGGAGGAAAGCCCTGACTG
AGCCTGAGGCCCGATACTACCTACGGCAAATTGTGCTTGGCTGCCAGTACCTGCACCGAAACCGAGTTAT
TCATCGAGACCTCAAGCTGGGCAACCTTTTCCTGAATGAAGATCTGGAGGTGAAAATAGGGGATTTTGGA
CTGGCAACCAAAGTCGAATATGACGGGGAGAGGAAGAAGGACCTGTGTGGGACTCCTAATTACATAGCTC
CCGAGGTGCTGAGCAAGAAAGGGCACAGTTTCGAGGTGGATGTGTGGTCCATTGGGTGTATCATGTATAC
CTTGTTAGTGGGCAAACCACCTTTTGAGACTTCTTGCCTAAAAGAGACCTACCTCCGGATCAAGAAGAAT
GAATACAGTATTCCCAAGCACATCAACCCCGTGGCCGCCTCCCTCA
