>Addgene plasmid #39875 | pUHD-YFP-Plk1(T210D) (823) | addgene partial sequence | sequence record 111964 | Plk1_FOR_1 5'-CGAGGTGCTGAGCAAGAAAG-3'
GTGTCTCATGTATACCTTGTTAGTGGGCAAACCACCTTTTGAGACTTCTTGCCTAAAAGAGACCTACCTC
CGGATCAAGAAGAATGAATACAGTATTCCCAAGCACATCAACCCCGTGGCCGCCTCCCTCATCCAGAAGA
TGCTTCAGACAGATCCCACTGCCCGCCCAACCATTAACGAGCTGCTTAATGACGAGTTCTTTACTTCTGG
CTATATCCCTGCCCGTCTCCCCATCACCTGCCTGACCATTCCACCAAGGTTTTCGATTGCTCCCAGCAGC
CTGGACCCCAGCAACCGGAAGCCCCTCACAGTCCTCAATAAAGGCTTGGAGAACCCCCTGCCTGAGCGTC
CCCGGGAAAAAGAAGAACCAGTGGTTCGAGAGACAGGTGAGGTGGTCGACTGCCACCTCAGTGACATGCT
GCAGCAGCTGCACAGTGTCAATGCCTCCAAGCCCTCGGAGCGTGGGCTGGTCAGGCAAGAGGAGGCTGAG
GATCCTGCCTGCATCCCCATCTTCTGGGTCAGCAAGTGGGTGGACTATTCGGACAAGTACGGCCTTGGGT
ATCAGCTCTGTGATAACAGCGTGGGGGTGCTCTTCAATGACTCAACACGCCTCATCCTCTACAATGATGG
TGACAGCCTGCAGTACATAGAGCGTGACGGCGCTGAGTCCTAACTCACCGTGAGTTCCCATCCCAACTCC
TTGATGAAGAAGATCACCCTCCTTAAATATTTCCGCAATTACATGAGCGAGCACTTGCTGAAGGCAGGTG
CCAACATCACGCCGCGCGAAGGTGATGAGCTCGCCCGGCTGCCCTACCTACGGACCTGGTT
