>Addgene plasmid #39875 | pUHD-YFP-Plk1(T210D) (823) | addgene partial sequence | sequence record 111967 | Plk1_REV_1 5'-AGGTGGTTTGCCCACTAACA-3'
CCACCTCGAAACTGTGCCCTTTCTTGCTCAGCACCTCGGGAGCTATGTAATTAGGAGTCCCACACAGGTC
CTTCTTCCTCTCCCCGATCATATTCGACTTTGGTTGCCAGTCCAAAATCCCCTATTTTCACCTCCAGATC
TTCATTCAGGAAAAGGTTGCCCAGCTTGAGGTCTCGATGAATAACTCGGTTTCGGTGCAGGTACTGGCAG
CCAAGCACAATTTGCCGTAGGTAGTATCGGGCCTCAGGCTCAGTCAGGGCTTTCCTCCTCTTGTGCAGCT
CCAGGAGAGACCTCCGGCGGCAGAGCTCCAACACCACGAACACGAAGTCGTTGTCCTCGAAAAAGCCGTG
GAATCCTACGACGTGCTGGTGGGCGAGGCTGCGGTGAATGGATATTTCCATGGACATCTTCTCCCTCTGG
TGCGGCTTGAGCAGCAGAGACTTAGGCACAATCTTGCCCGCGAACACCTCCTTGGTGTCCGCGTCCGAGA
TCTCGAAGCACTTGGCAAAGCCGCCCTTGCCCAAAAAGCGGCCCCGCACATAGCGCCGCCGGCTGCGTGG
GTCCACTAGGACCTCCGGGATCTCTTTCGCCGGTGGAGCCGCCGCCGGAGCTCCGGGAGCTGCAACTCCG
GAGACCCCGGCTTTCCCAGGGTCGGCCGGTGCCCGTGCCAGCTTCCCTGCAGTCACTGCAGCACTTAGAA
TTCGAAGCTTGAGCTCGAGATCTGAGTACTTGTACAGCTCGTCCATGCCGAGAGTGATCCCGGCGGCGGT
CACGAACTCCAGCAGGACCATGTGATCGCGCTTCTCGTTGGGGTCTTTGCTCAGGGCGG
