>Addgene plasmid #39875 | pUHD-YFP-Plk1(T210D) (823) | addgene partial sequence | sequence record 111969 | Plk1_FOR_2 5'-AGCCTGCAGTACATAGAGCG-3'
CACCCTCCTTAAATATTTCCGCAATTACATGAGCGAGCACTTGCTGAAGGCAGGTGCCAACATCACGCCG
CGCGAAGGTGATGAGCTCGCCCGGCTGCCCTACCTACGGACCTGGTTCCACACCCGCAGCGCCATCATCC
TGCACCTCAGCAACGGCAGCGTGCAGATCAACTTCTTCCAGAATCACACCAAGCTCATCTTGTGCCCACT
GATGGCAGCCGTGACCTACACCGACGAGAAGCGGGACTTCCGCACATACCGCCTGAGTCTCCTGGAGGAG
TACTGCTGCTGCAAGGAGCTGGCCAGCCGGCTCCGCTACGCCCGCACTATGGTGGACAAGCTGCTGAGCT
CACGCTCGGCCAGCAACCGTCTCAAGGCCTCCTAATCTAGAGGATCCAGACATGATAAGATACATTGATG
AGTTTGGACAAACCACAACTAGAATGCAGTGAAAAAAATGCTTTATTTGTGAAATTTGTGATGCTATTGC
TTTATTTGTAACCATTATAAGCTGCAATAAACAAGTTAACAACAACAATTGCATTCATTTTATGTTTCAG
GTTCAGGGGGAGGTGTGGGAGGTTTTTTAAAGCAAGTAAAACCTCTACAAATGTGGTATGGCTGATTATG
ATCCTGCAAGCCTCGTCGTCCTGGCCGGACCACGCTATCTGTGCAAGGTCCCCGGCCCCGGACGCGCGCT
CCATGAGCAGAGCGCCCGCCGCCGAGGCGAAGACTCGGGCGGCGCCCTGCCCGTCCCACCAGGTCAACAG
GCGGTAACCGGCCTCTTCATCGGGAATGCGCGCGA
